>Addgene plasmid #233869 | pXD80ENSF10-Pct3-(+)-Eddh(cHis6)-Accs(ElA2) | addgene full sequence | sequence record 467485 | Addgene NGS Result
GGCGGGCTGGCCGGCCTTCTAAAACAATTCATCCAGTAAAATATAATATTTTATTTTCTCCCAATCAGGC
TTGATCCCCAGTAAGTCAAAAAATAGCTCGACATACTGTTCTTCCCCGATATCCTCCCTGATCGACCGGA
CGCAGAAGGCAATGTCATACCACTTGTCCGCCCTGCCGCTTCTCCCAAGATCAATAAAGCCACTTACTTT
GCCATCTTTCACAAAGATGTTGCTGTCTCCCAGGTCGCCGTGGGAAAAGACAAGTTCCTCTTCGGGCTTT
TCCGTCTTTAAAAAATCATACAGCTCGCGCGGATCTTTAAATGGAGTGTCTTCTTCCCAGTTTTCGCAAT
CCACATCGGCCAGATCGTTATTCAGTAAGTAATCCAATTCGGCTAAGCGGCTGTCTAAGCTATTCGTATA
GGGACAATCCGATATGTCGATGGAGTGAAAGAGCCTGATGCACTCCGCATACAGCTCGATAATCTTTTCA
GGGCTTTGTTCATCTTCATACTCTTCCGAGCAAAGGACGCCATCGGCCTCACTCATGAGCAGATTGCTCC
AGCCATCATGCCGTTCAAAGTGCAGGACCTTTGGAACAGGCAGCTTTCCTTCCAGCCATAGCATCATGTC
CTTTTCCCGTTCCACATCATAGGTGGTCCCTTTATACCGGCTGTCCGTCATTTTTAAATATAGGTTTTCA
TTTTCTCCCACCAGCTTATATACCTTAGCAGGAGACATTCCTTCCGTATCTTTTACGCAGCGGTATTTTT
CGATCAGTTTTTTCAATTCCGGTGATATTCTCATTTTAGCCATGATGTTTAACTTTGTTTTAGGGCGACT
GCCCTGCTGCGTAACATCGTTGCTGCTCCATAACATCAAACATCGACCCACGGCGTAACGCGCTTGCTGC
TTGGATGCCCGAGGCATAGACTGTACCCCAAAAAAACAGTCATAACAAGCCATGAAAACCGCCACTGCGC
CGTTACCACCGCTGCGTTCGGTCAAGGTTCTGGACCAGTTGCGTGAGCGCATACGCTACTTGCATTACAG
CTTACGAACCGAACAGGCTTATGTCCACTGGGTTCGTGCCTTCATCCGTTTCCACGGTGTGCGTCACCCG
GCAACCTTGGGCAGCAGCGAAGTCGAGGCATTTCTGTCCTGGCTGGCGAACGAGCGCAAGGTTTCGGTCT
CCACGCATTCGAAACCGGTATCCCGCCGCCGCCGCCGGATACCGGTTTCGAATTGAGATTGCCACCTGAC
GTCTAAGAAACCATTATTATCATGACATTAACCTATAAAAATAGGCGTATCACGAGGCCCTTTCGTCTTC
AAGGCGAAAAAACCCCGCCGAAGCGGGGTTTTTTGCGAAATATAATGACCCTCTTGATAACCCAAGAGGG
CATTTTTTAGGAACGGTTATTTGATTATTAATCCGGCGGCAACTGAAACGATTCGGATCCTGTATTACTA
TTCTGAATTCGCGGCCGCTTCTAGATCTAGCGCTTGAATTTCGCGTACCGCTCTCGCGCAATTTCGAGTG
TCGAGTTCCTGACACGCTCAAAGCGTTCTTTGTCCTTCTGCCATAGGCTACGAACAGCAAGCCCACGCAC
CGAATTGAATATCAACCAAAGGATATCTTCTGCATCATCACGCGAAAGACCACGGCTCACCAGAACACCA
AGCCACATATCCTCGACGACAAACCGATTCCTCTCTACCGTGCGCTGAATACCCTCGCGTAACGCTGGGT
CCCGGTCGGCAGCCACAATCAAATCAAGGCTGATAGAGAAGTCATCGTCGAGGAAAAATTCGGCGGCGTC
GTCCAGCATTTGCTGGATGACGTCATCCTCTGGCTTCAATTTCGCTAATCGAGCCCGACTGCGTTCGGTG
ATCTGTTCGTAAAGCCATTCAAAAGTGGCAAGCAGAAGCTCAAGCTTTGTCGGGAAATGATGGCTCTGCG
CTCCTCTGGAGACACCAGCAGCACCGGGCACATCTGCGATCCGGAATCCCGCGTAACCTTTTTCCCGTAA
AACCCCCAGGGCCGCTGCAATCAACTTGCCCTGGGTCTCCATTGCGCGCTCTGCCTGTGTTCTTCTCTTT
GGACTCATGATCACCAGCGACCTGCTTTCGTTCGTCCGGGCATCACCCGGGTTACTATCTAGTATCAATA
ACTAGATTATTGGTTGAAACGTACTATGTCAAGCAGTTCTAAAGATTGACTCCAAACGGTCGCCTTGCTA
TGCTCGTTTCGTTTCCTCCGCACGCGCGCGAAAGGCTCCTTCACGGAGCCAATGTACGCAAAAAACCCCG
CTTCAGCGGGGTTTTTTCGCCAAAAAAAACCCCGCCCTGTCAGGGGCGGGGTTTTTTTTTTTAGGGCCCT
ACTGACTGTGAGCCCGCTCGATCAACGGATCGGTAAAATACGGGCGAAAAAGAGAATCCCGAGCTTTTTT
GTTGCCGCATAGCGTATAGTAAGCATGTGCCCTCGAGGTGAGGGCGAGTGTTGCGGCCAGTAACAAACAG
ACAATCTGGTCTGTTTGTATTATGCAGCACACAGTGTTACCTCCTCGGGGACGAGGAGAGGAAAGAGGAT
TTAAAATGGGAAAGCTCAATCTGACGCGCCGTGCGTTCACGAAGCTCACGGCCGTGACGGGTGCGGCGTT
GGCCTGCGCGGCAGCGGTCGCCCCGAACGCGGCGCTGGCCGAAGATGCCGGAGCGGCCGCGCGCGGCGAC
GACGTGAAACGCGTGCGCACGTGCTGCCGCGGCTGCGGAAAGATGGAGTGCGGCGTGTGGGTGACCGTGC
AAAACGGCCGCGCTATCAAGGTGGAGGGCGACCAGTCGTCATTCCAGTCGAGCGGCAACTGCTGCGGCAA
GTCGCAGTCGTCCATCCAGGCGGCGTACCACCCCGACCGCATCTACCATCCCATGAAGCGCACGAATCCC
AAGGGCGAGGATCCCGGCTGGCAGCGCATCACGTGGGACGAGGCGATGGAGATCGTCGGCACCAAGTTCA
ACGAGCTGATGGACCGCTACGGCGGACAGTGCATCTTCAACATGGCGGGCACGTCGCGCCAGTGGGTGTA
CGGGCCCTACGCGTTCTACAAGTGGCTGTTCGACACGCCGAACGCGCACGTGGCGTCGGAAATCTGCAAG
GGGCCGCGCCGTTTGATGGGGTGGATCAGCTCGGTCGACGGCGCGCCGTGGATGGCGCTGCGCGACGGGC
CGCGCGTGTACGTGCAGTGGGGGACCGCGCCCGAAAACTCGAACTACGATGACAGCTGCCGCAACCTCGT
GGACAAGATGACCGAGGCCGACGTGCACATCTGCATCGATCCGCGCCTGTCCGGCTCGGGCAAGGAGGCC
GACTACTGGCTGAACCTGCGTCCCGGCTCCGACGGCGCGCTGGCGCTGTGCTGGCAGCACCTCGTCATCA
AGAACGACCTGGTGGACTGGGAGTTCGTGAAGCGCTGGACGAACTCGTCGTTCCTCGTGGTGGAGGACCG
GGAGCCCACGGGCGGCCGCTACATCGACCTGTCCACGCCGCTCAACAACGCCGGCATCCCCGCCGACGTC
GTGGGCACGAAGCTCAAGACGCGCCTGCTGAAGGAAAGCGATGTGGTGGAGGGCGGCAGCCCGCGCAAGT
TCTACGCGTGGAACAAACTGGCCAACGACGGCGCCGGCGGCTTGGTGATGTGGGACGTCGACACCACGCA
ATGGGAGGGCTGCAACCACGTGGCCCCCACGCGCGACCAGATGGAGGTCGTGTACAAGGGCACGTCGCAG
GAGGGCTATTTGCCGCCGCTGTCCTATCACGAGCTGGAGGAAGCCGGCATCGACCTGGATATGCGTGGGA
CGCATGAGGTGGAGCTGCTCGACGGTTCGAAGCACACGGCGAAGCCGGTGTGGGCGTACCTCGAGGAATC
GGTGGCGGACTGCACGCCCGCGTGGTGCTCCGAGATCACGGGCCTCGATCCTGCGCTCATCGAAGAGGCG
TGCCTCGTGTGGGCCACGCGTCCCGAGGGGCAGGATTACGGCAACGGCGGTATCCACCTGAACCTCGCGC
CCGACCAGATCGGCAACTGCACGCAGACGGTGCGCGCGGTGCTGCACCTCATCTACATGACCGGCAACTT
CGACACGCCCGCCGGCAACCGCGGCCTCACGCGCTCGCCCATCGACGAGCAGGCCACGGCCGCGCCCGGC
TCGAACATGCCGCAGGAAGTGAAGGCCCAGCTGATCGCCTTGGGCGAGATCCCCGTGGAAGGCGTCACGC
CCGATCCCCTCAACGTGCCCGACCGCTACGACACGCTGTCGAACATGGTGGGCGCCGACGAGTTCCCCAT
CACGGCGTACTACAACGAGTGGGCCGACGCGACGCGCATCTGGGACGCCTGCCTCACCGGCGAGCCGTAC
CCCGTGCGCGGCGGCATCAACGAGTCCGGCTCGTTCATGAACATGTCGAACGCGAACCTGGCCTGGGAGG
CGTTGCAGTCGCTCGATTTCTGGGTGGACATCAACATGTTCCACCATCCCGGCACCGAGATGGCCGACAT
CCTGCTGCCGTGCCAGCATTGGCTGGAGATCAACAACATCCGCGTGTCGCAGGGCGCGTCCGGCGGTATC
GGCGCCACCATCCGCGCGGTCGAGCCGCCCAGCGACACGAAGTTCGACTACGACATCAACCGCCTGCTGT
TCGACGCCGTGGGCGGCCCGAACGGAACCTGGACCAACATCGCGGGCGACGCGCCCGGCGGCTACCACGT
GGACGAGCGCTTGGAGGACTGGTTCCAGAACAACTCGAAGACCAATCCCAAGGTGAAATGGCAGCATTGG
GACGACTTCGTGGAGGACTTTCAGGAGAACGGCTGGATCAACGCCAAGGAGATCGAGCCCGACCGCTGGG
GCACGTACCGCCGCTTCGAGACCGGCTGGATGCGCATCGGCAAGGACGCGTGCACCGGCTCCACGTTCAG
CGCGGCGTTCGACGACGCCGGCAATCCGGTGAACAACTTCGGCTGCCCCACGCCGACGGGCCTCGTGGAA
TTTTGGCCGCTCGTGTTCGAGACGTACTGCGTGGACAAGGCGAACGAGTTCAACCCCGGCAAGTTCGACC
TGGTGCACGAGATGATGCCGCACTACGACGAGCCGAAATCGGGCCCCAAGGGCGACGTGGACATGAACGA
GTATCCCATTATCCTCACCACCGGCCGCCGCATACCCGTGTACTTCCATTCCGAGCACCGGCAGCTGCCG
TGGTGTCGCGAGCTGTGGCCGGCACCGCGTTTGGAGGTGAACCCCGAAGACGCTGCCGAGCTGGGGCTCG
AGCAGGGCGATTGGGCCTGGATCGAGACGGAGTGGGGCAAGGTGCGCCAGTGCGTCGATTTGTACTACGG
CATCGCGAAGGGGTGGGCGAACGCCGAGCACGCCTGGTGGTTCCCCGAGCTGCCCGCGCCGACGCACGGG
TTCGAGCTGTCGAACATCGAGTGCATCTGGAACCCCTACGGCCAGGATCCGTTCATCGGGTCGTCCCACA
TGCGCGGCGTGCCCGTGAAGATATACAAGGCCACGCCCGAGAACTGCCCCGACGGCAAGGTCATCCCCTG
CGCGCCCGAGGACGGCACCGAGATCATCTACGATGCCTCCGACCCGCGCCTGAAGGAATGGCTGCCGAAC
TACACCATCCGAGAGGAGGCGGGCAGCAGCCATCACCATCACCATCACTAAAGCCATGACCCAGTACGCG
ATCGTCACCGATTTGAACCGGTGCGTCGGCTGCCTGGCCTGCATGGTTGCCTGCAAGGCGGTCAACAACG
TGCCGGTGGGCAACTATTGGAACAAGGTGCTGCGCATCGGCCCCTCGCTGAAAGAGGGGGCCACGTCGTC
GCACGACGTGGAGATGTACTACCTGCCCGTGCAGTGCCAGCACTGCGCCGACCCCGAGTGCGTGAAGGTG
TGCCCGACGGGCGCCTCGCACAAACTGGAGGACGGCACGGTGCAGATCGACAAGGCGAAGTGCATCGGCT
GCCAGTTCTGCGCGATGTCGTGCCCCTACAACGTGCGGTACCTGAACGAGGAAGAGGGCGTCGTGGAGAA
GTGCACGCTGTGCGCGCAGATCGTGGGGCAGGGCGGGTTGCCGCAATGCGTCATCCAGTGCGGAGGGCGC
GCCCGGTTCTTCGGCGATCTGGACCAGGGGATCGAGTCGTTCGAAGCCCCCGCCGTCGGCTACGACACCG
ATCGCACCTACGACGGCCTGTATGCAGGCAACCGCGTGACGCTGGGCGAGTTGGCGCAGGACTTCGATGC
GAGCACCGATCTGCATCATCTGCCGAACGTCGGCAACGATCCGAACTTCGCGTTCATCCTGCGCAACCGC
GACTGGAAGGGTGATGAATAATGGAACTCCAGTGGCCTTTGATTTTGTTCACCACGCTGGTTGCGTGGAG
CGCGGGGCTGTTCGGGACGCAGGCGCTGATGGCGGTGTTCGGCGTCGGGAAGAAGGCGCAGGTGCCGGCG
TGGGTTGCGTCGGCCGTCTTGCTGGCGGCCGGCGGGATCGCGGTGTTCTTCCACCTTGAGCACTGGGAGC
GGATCTTCAACGGGTTCGGGCATTTGACGAGCGGGATCACGCAGGAGCTGATCGCGATCGTGGTGCTTGC
CGTGGCCGCCGTGGCCTACCTCGTGCTCATGCGCAAGTCCGACGACGGCGCGAGCGTGCCGAAGTGGCTG
GCGTGGCTGTCCGTCGCCTTGTCGGTCGTGCTGGTCGCCGTCATGGCGCACAGCTACACGATGGCCGCCC
GCCCCGCCTGGGACTCGGCCCTCTGGATCCTCTACGTCCTCGGCAACGCCTGCGTGTTGGGCCCCGCGAC
GTTCGCCCTCCTCTCCACCTTGGCTGCAGGGGGACCCCGGGACCAACCCGCCGATCGCGCAGCCGACGCC
GGGGCCCCCGCAGGTAGGACGGCCCTCGCCGGCGCCGCCATCAACGCCCTCGCAACCCTCGCCTTCGCCG
CCTTCCTCCAGCTCTCCGCCGGCTCCTTCGCCGACGTCGGCCTCTACTTCGACCCGACGCACCCCACCAA
GGCCATGGCCGACGCAGCCGCGACGGTCGCCTCCCAGGCCCCGCTGCTGTGGCTGGGAGCCGTGGCCGTG
GGCGCGATCGTGCCCCTGGCCGCCGCCTTCATGGGCAGGCGCACGGGGAACTGGAGGCTCTGGGCCCCGG
TCGCGATAGCCGCCGCCCTCGTCGGCGCCGTCTGCATGCGCGCCGTCTTCTACAACCTGGGGCTCAGCGT
GTTCATGTTCTACTAGACTAGTCCGCTGGTTGCCACGACGCCCTCGAAGTCTCCTTCGAGGGCGTTCTGT
CGTTTGCAAGAAGGGTCTGGAGAGGCAAATCGCGCTCGAAGGGGCTTCGAGGCCGGGGTAGGTCGGGAGG
GTGGAATCCGGATGTTTCACGTGAAACATCCGTTCTTTTACGGCCGGTGTTTCGCGTGAAACATTTTGCG
GAAAGGACTCCTTCCCTTCCCGTGCGCCACCCCAACGCCCCGCTCCTAGCGCTCGTACACCTGGTCGCAG
TTGAGCAGATCCTTCATGGAGTGCCAGATCTGGTGCGGGTTGCCCGGCGGGTTCTTGAGCGGCTTCATCG
GATAGCGCTCCTGCGCGCCCGACAGCAGATCGACGGCGAACACTTCGTCGGACAGCTCGAGCGCGCCTTC
CGGGCAGATGTCGGTGCAGCAGCGGCACTTCACGCAATCGACCGGACGATGCGTCACGCCGATCGAGCCG
TCCTCACCCGCGTACTTCGCGATGGCCCCGGTGGGGCAGAACGTGGCGCACATCTGGCACGACGAGCACT
TCTCGGGATCGATGATCACATGGCCCCACAAGCGCGTGTCCATGAGCACATCCTGCGGCTGCCCCAACGA
ATCGAGCGCGGCCAGCAAACGTTCGCGGCGGTCGGGAATGAAGTGAGGCAGCGTGCCGTCCTTGCCCACC
TTCACGAACCTCGGCTCCCGCCGCTCCTCCACACCCAATGCGTCCTTGACGGCGTAGTCAGCCGTCACCG
CCGCAACGTTCTTAGCCTCGTCCTTCATGCTGGAGAAGAAGCTCCGACGGCTCGCGTCGTAGCCCTCGTC
GCCCGCCCGGCGCACGGATGAGGGAAGCTTTTCCGCCAGGTCGATGCGCATATCGTTGTTCCAGGTTGCA
AGCAGCGCGCTTGCCGTGTCGCACACAACCCGCGCCATCTCGAAACCCGAGACATGCTCGCATTGCGCGC
AGCGCGCCTGCACGAGGCTCACGCGGCGCACGCCCAACGCCGCCAGCGTGACCAGCAGGCTCTCCTCCAC
GCGCCCCAGGCACGTGACGCCCACCACCTTCTCGGGGTCGTACAACCCGTCGGCCGCGGCAAGCAGCTGA
TCGCAGGCGATAACCACCTGTCCGTCGGCCACGTCAGCCGCCGCGCGGCATGCTTGCAGAAGCTCGGCAT
CGTTCGGACGATGCGCTTCAAGCGCGCAGGTGGGACACACGGTGGCGCAGGTTCCGCACCCGATGCACCG
CTCGGGTTCGATGACCAGCTCGTTGTCGTCATAGGAGATGCAACCGCTCGTGCACACGTCGGCGCACTTC
ATGCACGTTGCGTTGCGATTGCGCACAATAGCGCAACGACCCTGATGAACCGTAATGTCGGCGCTCTGAA
GTTGTTCGAGCAGACCGAGGAAATTCGTCACGTGAGCCATGACTTCACCCTTTCTCGTCTACCCCCTTGC
ACCGCACAGTATAACCACTTTCGCCGTCTCACGCGAGAAAAAACGCGCTTGACACCTTCGACAGGCCTCC
CTATCATGTGGCCTTGGGGAGTCCGCCGGCACGCTGATCGCGTGCGAAGCGGACATTGTTTGCAAAAGTG
GGAACCTCAGGGGTGAGGTTTCGCGGTGCTGTGCGCCGTAAGTGCAAACAATGTCTGACGAGGGGCGGAA
CATGACTCACGATTCCACGAACCAGCATCTTTCTCTTGAGCCCGACTACGACGGGTTCGATCCACTTGAA
GATTTCGAAGACGATGCGACCGAGGTCGAAGGCCGTGCCGACGAGTTCGTCGCCACGGTGAGCGCCGCCG
AAGACGCGCTCGCTCACGACGCGATGGCACCCGCCACGCCCGCCATCTGCGAAAAGCCCGCTGAAGAGCG
CATCGCCGACTTGTTGGAGGCCATGGCGCCGCGCCGCACGGTGCTGCTGGGCATCCTGGCCGCCTGCGCC
GAGCCGCAGCCGGCATCCGCCGTGAACGCTCGCGTCGACGAGCTGCAGGAGAACAACTTCTCGGTGTACA
GCGCGGCCAACCTGTGCTCCTTGCTGGAGAAGGCGGGCGCCATCGAGCGCGTCACGGCCGAGGGCGAACC
CGCGGAGGACATCGAAATCGAGCCACAGACCGTCGTCGTCGACGGCGTCGAATACCTGGAAGCCCGCGAA
CCCGTCGAGATCTACTGGCACATCACCGAGCCGGGCCGCGCGGCGCTTGAGGCCGACAAACCGCTCGAGC
GCCTGCGCGCCCTCCTGGACGAAGATGCCGCCTACGCGCCCATCTACCAGCGCATCCTCCGCTTGTGCAC
AGCAGACGGCGGCGCCACGACACCCGCCATCAACAACGCGGTCGACCACAACCCGCTGGTGCAGAAGCCG
CGCTTCTACGCGCCCCACTTCGTCGACCGCCTGGAGAAATGCGACGCGCTGGCCTGGAAGAAGGCGTGGT
GCATCACCGACATCGGACGCGCCGGCCTCGATATGCTGGCAGACGTCGTAGACGAGAACGCGCCCGCCAC
CCAGCCCGAAACCCCCGCAACCCCTGATCCCGCCGCATCCAAGGAGGACTAACCATGACCGAAGCAACCG
CGCCCGCAACCGAGACCCTCGCCGACGAAGCGACCATGCAGGAGCTCGTCAAACTGAACGAGCAGCGCGC
CGCCACGTACGGCCTGCTGTCGCGCCTGTACCGCGTGGAGGTGGACCAGCCCCTTCTCGACGAGCTGCGC
AGCATGCGCTTCCCCGCCAAGACGGGCAACGAGAACGTGGACGAGGGCTACCGCCTGCTGGCCACGTACC
TGAGCAACACCTGGGACAACAGCGTCACCGACCTCGCCATCGACTACGTGCGCGTGTTCATCGGACACGG
CATCGACGCGTTCTCGGCCGCCTACCCGTTCGAATCGGTGTACACCTCCGAGAAGCGCCTGCTCATGCAG
GAAGCACGCGACGAGGTGCTGGCCATCTACCGCAGCGCAGGCCTCGACAAGCAGGACACATGGAAAGAGG
GCGAGGATCATATCGCGCTCGAGCTGGAATTCGAGCAGATCATGGCCACGCGCACGGTCGAAGCGCTGCG
CAAAGGCGACGAAGACGAGGCCGTCGCGCTGCTGACCACGCAGAAGAACTTTCTCGAAGACCATCTGGCG
GCATGGGCTCCCATGATGACCTCCGACATGAAGCGATTCGCGCAAACCGACTTCTACCGGGGCTTGGCGT
ACTTGACGGACGGGTTCCTCCAAACCGACCAAACGTTCCTCGACGACGTGCTGGCCGAAGACTAACTGCA
CAGGATCGAAAGAAGGAGCGATGGACAACAAGCAGGAGAAAACCTACGCCGGCATGACGCGACGCACGCT
GTGCCTGGGCGCAGGCGGCGCTGCGGTCATGCTAGGTCTAGGCGGATTGAAGTACGCGGGATCGCAACCG
CTCGTGCGCCCGCCGGGAGGCCAGGACGAGGAACGGCTCATCTCGGCCTGCATCCGCTGCGAGAAGTGCT
ACGAGATCTGCCCGCGCGACGTCATCGCGCCCGCCCACCTCGAGGACGGTGTGCTGAACATGCGCACCCC
CACGTTCGACTTCTCGGCCAACTGGTGCGACTGGTGCGCCGAAGAGCACGACGGCACCCCGTTGTGCGTG
AGCGCCTGCCCCACCGAAGCGCTCAAGCTGCCCGACGACGCCACGGCCGAGAACACCATCATCGGCAAAG
CCGTTATCAACACGGACTGGTGCTTGGCGTACAAGCTGATCGGATGCCGGTTTTGCTACGACGCCTGTCC
CTACGAGGCCATGGAGCTCGACGAGAACAACCGCCCCGTCGTGATCGAGGACAAGTGCAACGGCTGCGGC
GCGTGCGAGAGCGTGTGCGTCTCGCTGCAGAACGGCTCCATCTCCGAAGGAGCCACCGCGCGCGCCATCG
TCGTCCACCCGCTTGACGAAGTTGAAGGATAAGGTGCCCTCATGAAGAAGAACTCCAAGAAGCTGCGCAC
CCTCGTCGCACTGGCCATCGTGGCCGTCGTCGCCGTCGGCTTCGTCACGAACGTCGGGATCGGCACCATG
TCGGCACCGGGCATCTGGGACATCTCCATCCTATGCCCGCTGGGCGCCTTGGGAACGATGCTCGCCTCCA
AGATGATGGTGCCGCGCGCCGTAATCTCGCTGATCGTGATGGTGCTGCTCATCGTTCTGTTCGCCCGCGC
GTTCTGCGGATGGATTTGCCCCGTGCCGCTCGTGCAGAAGTTGCGCGGCTTGTTCGCGAAGAAGCAACCC
GTCGAACGCGGCGACGATGCCGATCCTGCCGCGGCGCCGCTCACGAAAGTCGAGATCGACGCGCTGGGCG
TTTCATGCTCGAAGGGGTCGAAGAATGGCAGCGGATGCGCGTCCTGCGCCTCCAAGCGCGGAGCCGCGCT
CGATGCTCGCCACTTCGTGCTGGGCGGCGCGCTGGCGTCCACCTTCATCTTTGGATTCCCGGTGTTCTGC
CTCGTCTGCCCCATCGGACTCACGTTCGCCACCATCCTGCTGGTCATCAACCTGTTCTCACACGGCGATG
TCACCTGGTCGCTCATCGTGGTGCCCGCGCTGCTTATCGCCGAGGTGCTGCTGTTCAAGAAGTGGTGCCA
TAAGCTGTGCCCGCTTTCGGCGTTCATGAGCCTGATCGCGAAGGCGAACAAGACCTTCGTGCCCACGATC
GACGATGCGAAGTGCCTGGAAACGGCGAAGGGCGGCGCGTGCGGGGCCTGCGGCCGCGTCTGCGAGGAGG
GCATCGACCCGCGCCACCCGCAGCTTTCGCAGGCGGCATGGAGCGAGTGCACCAAGTGCCGCGCCTGCGT
GGACGCATGCCCTGCGAACGCGATCACCATGCCGCTGCTGCCGCGGCGAACGCCGTCTACCGCAGAACCT
GTCGCCGTGCCAACGAACGCCGAGAAGATCGACGCGGAGAATGCGCGCCCCGTTCCGTAAAGCCCCTCCT
GCGCGACCCGGCTCGCAGCTGCAGCGGTCTGGTCGCGCATCCGGAATCGGGCCGAGCCCGACCCCGGGCA
AAAGGCGGCTTGGCAAGGGCTTTGGGGGACGAGCCGCCTTTTGCCCGGGAGCGACATCCCCGCTCCCCCT
CCCTGCGAAAAGAGGGATGCCGCTTCCGGCCTTCATCTGACAACCACGACGTGGGAGGACGAAAACCCAT
GGCATACGAAACGACAAGCGAATCGACCGAGGCCCTGCTCGTCACCGGAGGCGTCGGCACCGGCAAAACG
CAACGTCTCGTCGAGCGCGCTGCCGCGCTGCTGGCCGAAAACGCCGCCGCGGGCAACGTGCTCGTGCTGT
GCGCGACGCCCCAGGCCGCACGCCTGTTCTCGGAGCGGTTGACAGCCCGCGTCGGTGCCAAGCGCGCTGC
CGGCGCAACCGTCGCCACCGCACGCGCCTTAGCGCTCGACGTGCTGGCCGACGACGGCGCGCGCCGCTGG
TCGGGGCGCGAGCCGCGACTACTGACCGCCTTCGAAGAGACGTTCCTCATGGAGGACATGAAGGTGAGCG
GGCTGCGGCCGAAGCGGCTGCGCGAGATGCTCAAGTTCTTCTACCGCTCGTGGACCGAGCTGGCGGACGA
CGATCCCGATTGGCTGCTACCGGGCGAGGAGGCCGATGTCCATACGCTGTTGAAAGAGAACCTGGTCTTC
ATGCGCGCCGTCATAGAACCCGAAGCGGCGAACCTTGCTGCACGCTACCTCCGAGAACACGACGAAGCGC
GGGCGGCGCATTCCTACGCGCACGTGCTGATGGACGACTACGCCTGCGCAAGCCGTGCCTCGCAGACGCT
GGCGAATCTCGTCGCAACCTGCTCGATCACCGTGGCGGGCGACGCGGAAACCTGCATCGAGACATACGAT
TCGTACCCCTATGCCGCCGGAATCGACGAATTCCTCGCAACGCATCCCGATGCTGCTTGCGAGCACCTGG
ATGCCGACGCGCCCGATGCCGTCGAACGGGTCGCTCTGGCAAGCGACACGCCCGAAGCCGAGTTCGAACA
GGTGGCGCGCACGGTGGCCGAAGCCGTCGCCGCAGGAACGCCCGCACGGCAGATCGTCGTGGCCGTACCG
AACAGCGTGTGGTCGCGCAACATCGCAACCGCTTTGCACGCACGAGGCGTGCCAACCGAAGCGCTCGCCA
TCTCGCAGCCCCTGCGCGGCGACGTGCGGGACAACGCCCGCTGCACGCCTGCGCGCATCGCCACGGCCCT
CAACCTCGTGGCGAACCCAGACGACACCGCGGCTTGGCGGTGCTGGTGTGGATTCGGCGACTACCTGGTG
AACAGCGCGGCTTTCGCCAGCCTGCGGACTTGCGCGAAGGAGCGCAGTATCGGCCTCGTGGACGCTTTGG
AGATGCTAAGCGAAAACGACTGCGAGCACGTAGTGGGCGCGCAACGCGTGGCGACCGCCTACAAGGACGG
TCGCGCGCTCATCGAGCAGGTACGAGGATTGCGGGGCACGGCACTGCTGGACGAGCTGACGCGCATCGTC
ACCGACGGAGCGGAATCCCAAGCGCCCGCCGTTCTGCGCGAGCTCTGCCTCGAGCACGGCAACGCAGCCG
ATGAAAACCCGGAAAGCCTTTACGATGCCGATGCTGCGGCGATGGCGCGGCGCATGGCCGAGCGCCTGCT
CGCGCCCACGCTGGAGGTTGCCGACGCGGTAGCCGTCGTCCCCTACGACTTCGCCTGCGGCTTCTCGCCC
GACCTGCTGATCGTCGCCGGCTTCGTGAACGGTTTCATCCCCTCCCGCGACTATTTCGACGCCACGGTGA
CCCCGCCCGAGCGCCAGGAGAAGATGCGCGCCGTCGACGAACGACGCGTGCGCGCGCTCACAGGAAAGGC
CGGCCGCGCGGTGGCGCTGTCGTACTTCACGTCCACCGACCTCGAAAGCGCCGGCAAGCTGAAGCTCAAG
ATCAGTCGCATCCGCCTCAAGAACGGTATCCGCACCTGCACTATAGAGCCCAGCCTATTCCTGGAGCAAA
TCGCAGCGCAGGAGTAGCGACTCACACTGGCTCACCTTCGGGTGGGCCTTTCTGCGTTTATATACTAGAG
AGAGAATATAAAAAGCCAGATTATTAATCCGGCTTTTTTATTATTTAATTCCTGTTATAAAAAAAGGATC
AATTTTGAACTCTCTCCCAAAGTTGATCCCTTAACGATCCCTGCAGGAGAAGGCCATCCTGACGGATGGC
CTTTTTGAAGCTTTCTAGAATCGGGGGCCCCCGGGGGGATTCTAGAACAATGGAAGTCCTCGTCTCGCCC
TCGAATTAGCCCGCTTAATGAGCGGGCTTTTTTTGAATTAATTCTCGCGAGCTGGCACGACAGGTTTCCC
GACTGGAAAGCGGGCAGTGAGCGCAACGCAATTAATGTAAGTTAGCGCGAATTGCAAGCTGGCCGACGCG
CTGGGCTACGTCTTGCTGGCGTTCGGGAGCAGAAGAGCATACATCTGGAAGCAAAGCCAGGAAAGCGGCC
TATGGAGCTGTGCGGCAGCGCTCAGTAGGCAATTTTTCAAAATATTGTTAAGCCTTTTCTGAGCATGGTA
TTTTTCATGGTATTACCAATTAGCAGGAAAATAAGCCATTGAATATAAAAGATAAAAATGTCTTGTTTAC
AATAGAGTGGGGGGGGTCAGCCTGCCGCCTTGGGCCGGGTGATGTCGTACTTGCCCGCCGCGAACTCGGT
TACCGTCCAGCCCAGCGCGACCAGCTCCGGCAACGCCTCGCGCACCCGCTGGCGGCGCTTGCGCATGGTC
GAACCACTGGCCTCTGACGGCCAGACATAGCCGCACAAGGTATCTATGGAAGCCTTGCCGGTTTTGCCGG
GGTCGATCCAGCCACACAGCCGCTGGTGCAGCAGGCGGGCGGTTTCGCTGTCCAGCGCCCGCACCTCGTC
CATGCTGATGCGCACATGCTGGCCGCCACCCATGACGGCCTGCGCGATCAAGGGGTTCAGGGCCACGTAC
AGGCGCCCGTCCGCCTCGTCGCTGGCGTACTCCGACAGCAGCCGAAACCCCTGCCGCTTGCGGCCATTCT
GGGCGATGATGGATACCTTCCAAAGGCGCTCGATGCAGTCCTGTATGTGCTTGAGCGCCCCACCACTATC
GACCTCTGCCCCGATTTCCTTTGCCAGCGCCCGATAGCTACCTTTGACCACCATGGCATCAGCGGTGACG
GCCTCCCACTTGGGTTCCAGGAACAGCCGGAGCTGCCGTCCGCCTTCGGTCTTGGGTTCCGGGCCAAGCA
CTAGGCCATTAGGCCCAGCCATGGCCACCAGCCCTTGCAGGATGCGCAGATCATCAGCGCCCAGCGGCTC
CGGGCCGCTGAACTCGATCCGCTTGCCGTCGCCGTAGTCATACGTCACGTCCAGCTTGCTGCGCTTGCGC
TCGCCCCGCTTGAGGGCACGGAACAGGCCGGGGGCCAGACAGTGCGCCGGGTCGTGTCGGACGTGGCTGA
GGCTGTGCTTGTTCTTAGGCTTCACCACGGGGCACCCCCTTGCTCTTGCGCTGCCTCTCCAGCACGGCGG
GCTTGAGCACCCCGCCGTCATGCCGCCTGAACCACCGATCAGCGAACGGTGCGCCATAGTTGGCCTTGCT
CACACCGAAGCGGACGAAGAACCGGCGCTGGTCGTCGTCCACACCCCATTCCTCGGCCTCGGCGCTGGTC
ATGCTCGACAGGTAGGACTGCCAGCGGATGTTATCGACCAGTACCGAGCTGCCCCGGCTGGCCTGCTGCT
GGTCGCCTGCGCCCATCATGGCCGCGCCCTTGCTGGCATGGTGCAGGAACACGATAGAGCACCCGGTATC
GGCGGCGATGGCCTCCATGCGACCGATGACCTGGGCCATGGGGCCGCTGGCGTTTTCTTCCTCGATGTGG
AACCGGCGCAGCGTGTCCAGCACCATCAGGCGGCGGCCCTCGGCGGCGCGCTTGAGGCCGTCGAACCACT
CCGGGGCCATGATGTTGGGCAGGCTGCCGATCAGCGGCTGGATCAGCAGGCCGTCAGCCACGGCTTGCCG
TTCCTCGGCGCTGAGGTGCGCCCCAAGGGCGTGCAGGCGGTGATGAATGGCGGTGGGCGGGTCTTCGGCG
GGCAGGTAGATCACCGGGCCGGTGGGCAGTTCGCCCACCTCCAGCAGATCCGGCCCGCCTGCAATCTGTG
CGGCCAGTTGCAGGGCCAGCATGGATTTACCGGCACCACCGGGCGACACCAGCGCCCCGACCGTACCGGC
CACCATGTTGGGCAAAACGTAGTCCAGCGGTGGCGGCGCTGCTGCGAACGCCTCCAGAATATTGATAGGC
TTATGGGTAGCCATTGATTGCCTCCTTTGCAGGCAGTTGGTGGTTAGGCGCTGGCGGGGTCACTACCCCC
GCCCTGCGCCGCTCTGAGTTCTTCCAGGCACTCGCGCAGCGCCTCGTATTCGTCGTCGGTCAGCCAGAAC
TTGCGCTGACGCATCCCTTTGGCCTTCATGCGCTCGGCATATCGCGCTTGGCGTACAGCGTCAGGGCTGG
CCAGCAGGTCGCCGGTCTGCTTGTCCTTTTGGTCTTTCATATCAGTCACCGAGAAACTTGCCGGGGCCGA
AAGGCTTGTCTTCGCGGAACAAGGACAAGGTGCAGCCGTCAAGGTTAAGGCTGGCCATATCAGCGACTGA
AAAGCGGCCAGCCTCGGCCTTGTTTGACGTATAACCAAAGCCACCGGGCAACCAATAGCCCTTGTCACTT
TTGATCAGGTAGACCGACCCTGAAGCGCTTTTTTCGTATTCCATAAAACCCCCTTCTGTGCGTGAGTACT
CATAGTATAACAGGCGTGAGTACCAACGCAAGCACTACATGCTGAAATCTGGCCCGCCCCTGTCCATGCC
TCGCTGGCGGGGTGCCGGTGCCCGTGCCAGCTCGGCCCGCGCAAGCTGGACGCTGGGCAGACCCATGACC
TTGCTGACGGTGCGCTCGATGTAATCCGCTTCGTGGCCGGGCTTGCGCTCTGCCAGCGCTGGGCTGGCCT
CGGCCATGGCCTTGCCGATTTCCTCGGCACTGCGGCCCCGGCTGGCCAGCTTCTGCGCGGCGATAAAGTC
GCACTTGCTGAGGTCATCACCGAAGCGCTTGACCAGCCCGGCCATCTCGCTGCGGTACTCGTCCAGCGCC
GTGCGCCGGTGGCGGCTAAGCTGCCGCTCGGACAGTTCGAGGCTGGCCAGCCTGCGGGCCTTCTCCTGCT
GCCGCTGGGCCTGCTCGATCTGCTGGCCAGCCTGCTGCACCAGCGCCGGGCCAGCGGTGGCGGTCTTGCC
CTTGGATTCACGCAGCAGCACCCACGGCTGATAACCGGCGCGGGTGGTGTGCTTGTCCTTGCGGTTGGTG
AAGCCCGCCAAGCGGCCATAGTGGCGGCTGTCGGCGCTGGCCGGGTCGGCGTCGTACTCGCTGGCCAGCG
TCCGGGCAATCTGCCCCCGAAGTTCACCGCCTGCGGCGTCGGCCACCTTGACCCATGCCTGATAGTTCTT
CGGGCTGGTTTCCACTACCAGGGCAGGCTCCCGGCCCTCGGCTTTCATGTCATCCAGGTCAAACTCGCTG
AGGTCGTCCACCAGCACCAGACCATGCCGCTCCTGCTCGGCGGGCCTGATATACACGTCATTGCCCTGGG
CATTCATCCGCTTGAGCCATGGCGTGTTCTGGAGCACTTCGGCGGCTGACCATTCCCGGTTCATCATCTG
GCCGGTGGTGGCGTCCCTGACGCCGATATCGAAGCGCTCACAGCCCATGGCCTTGAGCTGTCGGCCTATG
GCCTGCAAAGTCCTGTCGTTCTTCATCGGGCCACCAAGCGCAGCCAGATCGAGCCGTCCTCGGTTGTCAG
TGGCGTCAGGTCGAGCAAGAGCAACGATGCGATCAGCAGCACCACCGTAGGCATCATGGAAGCCAGCATC
ACGGTTAGCCATAGCTTCCAGTGCCACCCCCGCGACGCGCTCCGGGCGCTCTGCGCGGCGCTGCTCACCT
CGGCGGCTACCTCCCGCAACTCTTTGGCCAGCTCCACCCATGCCGCCCCTGTCTGGCGCTGGGCTTTCAG
CCACTCCGCCGCCTGCGCCTCGCTGGCCTGCTGGGTCTGGCTCATGACCTGCCGGGCTTCGTCGGCCAGT
GTCGCCATGCTCTGGGCCAGCGGTTCGATCTGCTCCGCTAACTCGTTGATGCCTCTGGATTTCTTCACTC
TGTCGATTGCGTTCATGGTCTATTGCCTCCCGGTATTCCTGTAAGTCGATGATCTGGGCGTTGGCGGTGT
CGATGTTCAGGGCCACGTCTGCCCGGTCGGTGCGGATGCCCCGGCCTTCCATCTCCACCACGTTCGGCCC
CAGGTGAACACCGGGCAGGCGCTCGATGCCCTGCGCCTCAAGTGTTCTGTGGTCAATGCGGGCGTCGTGG
CCTGCCCGCTCTAATGCCCGGTTGGCATGGTCGGCCCATGCCTCGCGGGTCTGCTCAAGCCATGCCTTGG
GCTTGAGCGCTTCGGTCTTCTGTGCCCCGCCCTTCTCCGGGGTCTTGCCGTTGTACCGCTTGAACCACTG
AGCGGCGGGCCGCTCGATGCCGTCATTGATCCGCTCGGAGATCATCAGGTGGCAGTGCGGGTTCTCGCCG
CCACCGGCATGGATGGCCAGCGTATACGGCAGGCGCTCGGCACCGGTCAGGTGCTGGGCGAACTCGGACG
CCAGCGCCTTCTGCTGGTCGAGGGTCAGCTCGACCGGCAGGGCAAATTCGACCTCCTTGAACAGCCGCCC
ATTGGCGCGTTCATACAGGTCGGCAGCATCCCAGTAGTCGGCGGGCCGCTCGACGAACTCCGGCATGTGC
CCGGATTCGGCGTGCAAGACTTCATCCATGTCGCGGGCATACTTGCCTTCGCGCTGGATGAAGTCGGCCT
TGGCCCTGGCCGATTGGCCGCCCGACCTGCTGCCGGTTTTCGCCGTAAGGTGATAAATCGCCATGCTGCC
TCGCTGTTGCTTTTGCTTTTCGGCTCCATGCAATGGCCCTCGGAGAGCGCACCGCCCGAAGGGTGGCCGT
TAGGCCAGTTTCTCGAAGAGAAACCGGTAAGTGCGCCCTCCCCTACAAAGTAGGGTCGGGATTGCCGCCG
CTGTGCCTCCATGATAGCCTACGAGACAGCACATTAACAATGGGGTGTCAAGATGGTTAAGGGGAGCAAC
AAGGCGGCGGATCGGCTGGCCAAGCTCGAAGAACAACGAGCGCGAATCAATGCCGAAATTCAGCGGGTGC
GGGCAAGGGAACAGCAGCAAGAGCGCAAGAACGAAACAAGGCGCAAGGTGCTGGTGGGGGCCATGATTTT
GGCCAAGGTGAACAGCAGCGAGTGGCCGGAGGATCGGCTCATGGCGGCAATGGATGCGTACCTTGAACGC
GACCACGACCGCGCCTTGTTCGGTCTGCCGCCACGCCAGAAGGATGAGCCGGGCTGAATGATCGACCGAG
ACAGGCCCTGCGGGGCTGCACACGCGCCCCCACCCTTCGGGTAGGGGGAAAGGCCGCTAAAGCGGCTAAA
AGCGCTCCAGCGTATTTCTGCGGGGTTTGGTGTGGGGTTTAGCGGGCTTTGCCCGCCTTTCCCCCTGCCG
CGCAGCGGTGGGGCGGTGTGTAGCCTAGCGCAGCGAATAGACCAGCTATCCGGCCTCTGGCCGGGCATAT
TGGGCAAGGGCAGCAGCGCCCCACAAGGGCGCTGATAACCGCGCCTAGTGGATTATTCTTAGATAATCAT
GGATGGATTTTTCCAACACCCCGCCAGCCCCCGCCCCTGCTGGGTTTGCAGGTTTGGGGGCGTGACAGTT
ATTGCAGGGGTTCGTGACAGTTATTGCAGGGGGGCGTGACAGTTATTGCAGGGGTTCGTGACAGTTAGTA
CGGGAGTGACGGGCACTGGCTGGCAATGTCTAGCAACGGCAGGCATTTCGGCTGAGGGTAAAAGAACTTT
CCGCTAAGCGATAGACTGTATGTAAACACAGTATTGCAAGGACGCGGAACATGCCTCATGTGGCGGCCCT
CGCGAGAATTAATTCAGATAAAAAAAATCCTTAGCTTTCGCTAAGGATGATTTCTAGCGATGACCCTGCT
GATTGGTTCGCTGACCGTAGACTGGTTGGCTTGGTTTCATCAGCCATCCGCTTGCCCTCATCTGTTACGC
CGGCGGTAGCCGGCCAGCCTCGCAGAGCAGGATTCCCGTTGAGCACCGCCAGGTGCGAATAAGGGACAGT
GAAGAAGGAACACCCGCTCGCGGGTGGGCCTACTTCACCTATCCTGCCCGGCTGACGCCGTTGGATACAC
CAAGGAAAGTCTACACGAACCCTTTGGCAAAATCCTGTATATCGTGCGACATCGCGCGCGCGCGCGCGGA
TGCTAGCGGCGCGCCAAAAAAAAGCCCGCTCATTA
Features (pLannotate 1.2.2; 21 found; start..end, strand, type, name):
     19..813     -  CDS            KanR: aminoglycoside phosphotransferase; aphA-3; confers resistance to kanamycin
    820..876     -  CDS            GmR (fragment): gentamycin acetyltransferase; aacC1; confers resistance to gentamycin
   1052..1075    -  promoter       Pc promoter (fragment): intI1 (promoter lies within the coding sequence); class 1 integron promoter
   1055..1198    -  CDS            YPR2_ECOLX (fragment): Protein predicted: Swiss-Prot protein existence level 4. From Escherichia coli.
   1475..1494    +  misc_feature   BioBrick prefix: BioBrick prefix for parts that start with "ATG"
   1497..2108    -  CDS            CymR: cumate repressor (Mullick et al., 2006); cymR from Pseudomonas putida
   2512..2539    +  protein_bind   CuO: CymR-binding P2 operator sequence from the p-cmt operon of Pseudomonas putida (Mullick et al., 2006) CymR
   5701..5718    +  CDS            7xHis (fragment): 6xHis affinity tag
  14309..14336   +  terminator     T7Te terminator: phage T7 early transcription terminator
  14468..14495   +  terminator     rrnB T2 terminator: transcription terminator T2 from the E. coli rrnB gene
  14610..14650   +  CDS            lacI (fragment): lac repressor; lacI; The lac repressor binds to the lac operator to inhibit transcription in E. coli. This inhibition can be relieved by adding lactose or isopropyl-β-D-thiogalactopyranoside (IPTG).
  14927..15778   -  CDS            RSF1010 RepC (fragment): replication protein C of the broad-host-range plasmid RSF1010 (Scholz et al., 1989); repC
  15765..16604   -  CDS            RSF1010 RepA: replication protein A of the broad-host-range plasmid RSF1010 (Scholz et al., 1989); repA
  16596..16670   -  ncRNA          Plasmid R1162: Accession: RF00043 - R1162-like plasmid antisense RNA
  17118..19244   -  CDS            mobA: MOBA2_ECOLX - Also known as repB. Experimental evidence at protein level: Swiss-Prot protein existence level 1. Part of the relaxosome complex that is responsible for plasmid transfer during conjugation. Locally unwinds DNA and catalyzes the cleavage of one of the DNA strands at oriT. The cleaved strand is then transferred through the dedicated type IV secretion apparatus. MobA remains covalently linked at the 5' end of the strand, and once in the recipient cell, it probably catalyzes the rejoining of the two ends of the strand, re-forming the circular plasmid DNA. The primase activity of MobA
  19325..19412   -  oriT           RSF1010 oriT: origin of transfer of the broad-host-range plasmid RSF1010 (Scholz et al., 1989)
  19443..19724   +  CDS            mobC: MOBC_ECOLX - Protein predicted: Swiss-Prot protein existence level 4. This protein is essential to promote the specific transfer of the plasmid in the presence of conjugative plasmids. From Escherichia coli.
  19754..20148   +  rep_origin     RSF1010 oriV: replication origin of the broad-host-range plasmid RSF1010; requires the RSF1010 RepA/B/C proteins for replication (Scholz et al., 1989)
  20313..20354   -  terminator     bacterial terminator: putative bacterial transcription terminator
  20392..20417   -  CDS            traJ (fragment): oriT-recognizing protein; traJ
  20450..20559   -  oriT           oriT: incP origin of transfer
