[The description below was written by a language model from this plasmid's Addgene catalogue record and pLannotate feature annotations shown in this document.]
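Description:
pXD80ENSF10-Pct3-(+)-Eddh(cHis6)-Accs(ElA2) is a large (about 20.7 kb), low-copy bacterial expression plasmid built on the pXD68Kan2 backbone. It is designed to produce an Eggerthella lenta enzyme in the gut actinobacterium Gordonibacter urolithinfaciens DSM 27213, while being maintained in E. coli. Replication relies on the broad-host-range RSF1010 system: oriV together with the RepA and RepC proteins and the mobA/repB gene, whose product supplies primase activity. A small R1162-type antisense RNA is also annotated in this region. The RSF1010 oriT with mobA and mobC, plus a separate IncP-type oriT, indicate that the plasmid can be mobilised by conjugation, which is presumably how it reaches the non-model host, although the record does not say so. Selection is by kanamycin through the aphA-3 aminoglycoside phosphotransferase. Short fragments of a gentamicin resistance gene, a class 1 integron promoter, lacI and traJ appear to be remnants of earlier cloning.

The payload is (+)-Eddh, the (+)-dihydroxyenterodiol dehydroxylase (Elen_0501) from E. lenta strain A2, carrying a C-terminal His6 tag for affinity purification. Expression is cumate-inducible. A divergently oriented cymR gene encodes the Pseudomonas putida cumate repressor, which binds the CuO operator upstream of the insert and releases it when cumate is added. "Pct3" in the name presumably denotes this promoter. The stretch of roughly 8.6 kb between the His tag and the T7Te and rrnB T2 terminators is unannotated. The "Accs" in the name suggests that it carries accessory genes from the same strain, but the record does not identify them. The plasmid is intended for producing and purifying the dehydroxylase, in work on gut bacterial metabolism of dietary polyphenols.
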