Addgene plasmid #233869: pXD80ENSF10-Pct3-(+)-Eddh(cHis6)-Accs(ElA2)
Purpose: Expresses His-tagged Eggerthella lenta A2 (+)-Eddh with a cumate inducible promoter in Gordonibacter urolithinfaciens DSM 27213 for protein purification
Depositing lab: Emily Balskus. Depositing organization: Harvard University. Publication: Enantiocomplementary Gut Bacterial Enzymes Metabolize Dietary Polyphenols. Dong X, Bae M, Le C, Aguilar Ramos MA, Balskus EP. J Am Chem Soc. 2025 Mar 5;147(9):7231-7244. doi: 10.1021/jacs.4c09892. Epub 2025 Feb 24. PubMed 39993729.
Backbone
  Vector backbone: pXD68Kan2
  Vector type: Bacterial Expression
Growth in bacteria
  Bacterial resistance: Kanamycin, 50 μg/mL
  Growth temperature: 37°C
  Growth strain: DH5alpha
  Copy number: Low Copy
Gene/Insert
  Gene/Insert name: (+)-Eddh (alt names: (+)-dihydroxyenterodiol dehydroxylase; Elen_0501)
  Species: Eggerthella lenta
  Entrez Gene: Elen_0501 (a.k.a. Elen_0501)
  Tag / fusion protein: His (C terminal on insert)
Terms and licenses: Academic/Nonprofit Terms; Industry Terms: Not Available to Industry
How to cite: pXD80ENSF10-Pct3-(+)-Eddh(cHis6)-Accs(ElA2) was a gift from Emily Balskus (Addgene plasmid # 233869 ; http://n2t.net/addgene:233869 ; RRID:Addgene_233869)
